Addgene plasmid #74810: pGWB416
Purpose: (Empty Backbone) Gateway cloning compatible binary vector for C-terminal fusion with 4xMyc (no promoter).
Depositing lab: Tsuyoshi Nakagawa. Depositing organization: Shimane University. Publication: Improved Gateway binary vectors: high-performance vectors for creation of fusion constructs in transgenic analysis of plants. Nakagawa T, Suzuki T, Murata S, Nakamura S, Hino T, Maeo K, Tabata R, Kawai T, Tanaka K, Niwa Y, Watanabe Y, Nakamura K, Kimura T, Ishiguro S. Biosci Biotechnol Biochem. 2007 Aug;71(8):2095-100. Epub 2007 Aug 7. 10.1271/bbb.70216 PubMed 17690442.
Backbone
  Vector backbone: pPZP221
  Backbone manufacturer: Hajdukiewicz P., Svab Z. and Maliga P.
  Backbone size (bp): 8500
  Modifications to backbone: gentamycin-resistant marker was removed and kanamycin-resistant marker (NOS promoter:NPTII:NOS terminator) was inserted.
  Vector type: Plant Expression
  Selectable markers: Kanamycin
Growth in bacteria
  Bacterial resistance: Chloramphenicol and Spectinomycin, 25 & 50 μg/mL
  Growth temperature: 37°C
  Growth strain: ccdB Survival
  Copy number: High Copy
Gene/Insert
  Cloning method: Gateway Cloning
Terms and licenses: Academic/Nonprofit Terms; Industry Terms: Not Available to Industry
How to cite: pGWB416 was a gift from Tsuyoshi Nakagawa (Addgene plasmid # 74810 ; http://n2t.net/addgene:74810 ; RRID:Addgene_74810)
