[The description below was written by a language model from this plasmid's Addgene catalogue record and pLannotate feature annotations shown in this document.]
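Description:
pGWB416 is an empty Gateway destination vector of the binary type used for Agrobacterium-mediated plant transformation, built on the pPZP221 backbone. The annotated full sequence is 11,000 nt. Outside the T-DNA, the backbone carries a ColE1/pBR322-type origin with the bom mobilisation region for propagation in E. coli. It also carries the pVS1 oriV, RepA and StaA functions, which allow replication and stable maintenance in Agrobacterium. Bacterial selection is by spectinomycin through the aadA (SmR) gene, with chloramphenicol selecting for the intact Gateway cassette. Because that cassette encodes the CcdB toxin, the unrecombined vector has to be grown in a ccdB-tolerant strain.

Between the nopaline-type right and left border repeats sit two units. Next to the right border is the Gateway cassette, consisting of attR1, a chloramphenicol resistance gene, ccdB and attR2. It is followed directly by a Myc epitope repeat and a NOS terminator. The annotation software matched this repeat to a fragment of a 13xMyc tag, whereas the catalogue entry describes it as 4xMyc.

No plant promoter lies upstream of attR1, so an LR reaction with an entry clone must supply both the promoter and the coding sequence, without a stop codon. The typical insert would therefore be a genomic fragment expressed under its native regulatory sequences, giving a protein with a C-terminal 4xMyc tag for immunodetection or pull-down. Successful recombination removes ccdB, which provides counter-selection against non-recombinant plasmids.

Near the left border is the plant selection marker, NOS promoter:NPTII:NOS terminator, which confers kanamycin resistance. It replaced the gentamycin marker of pPZP221. The lacZα and lac promoter fragments flanking the cassette are remnants of the original cloning region.
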