Features (pLannotate 1.2.2; 30 found; start..end, strand, type, name):
     54..78      -  misc_feature   RB T-DNA repeat: right border repeat from nopaline C58 T-DNA
    144..298     -  CDS            lacZα (fragment): LacZα fragment of β-galactosidase; lacZ fragment
    323..447     +  protein_bind   attR1: mutant version of attR; recombination site for the Gateway® LR reaction LR Clonase™
    484..514     +  promoter       lac UV5 promoter: E. coli lac promoter with an "up" mutation
    539..567     +  promoter       cat promoter (fragment): promoter of the E. coli cat gene encoding chloramphenicol acetyltransferase
    568..1227    +  CDS            CmR: chloramphenicol acetyltransferase; cat; confers resistance to chloramphenicol
   1406..1564    +  CDS            ccdA (fragment): CCDA_ECO57 - Also known as H, letA. Experimental evidence at protein level: Swiss-Prot protein existence level 1. Antitoxin component of a type II toxin-antitoxin (TA) system which inhibits the post-segregational killing (PSK) of plasmid-free cells, also referred to as a plasmid addiction system. Binds to and blocks the activity of CcdB; will also remove bound CcdB protein from the CcdB-GyrA complex by forming a CcdA-CcdB complex, a process termed rejuvenation. Functions as a transcriptional corepressor for the ccdAB operon, repression also requires CcdB (By similarity). From Escherichia coli
   1569..1871    +  CDS            ccdB: CCDB_ECOLI - Also known as G, letB, letD. Experimental evidence at protein level: Swiss-Prot protein existence level 1. Toxic component of a type II toxin-antitoxin (TA) system, functioning in plasmid maintainence. Responsible for the post- segregational killing (PSK) of plasmid-free cells, also referred to as a plasmid addiction system. Half-life of over 2 hours. Cell killing by CcdB is accompanied by filamentation, defects in chromosome and plasmid segregation, defects in cell division, formation of anucleate cells, decreased DNA synthesis and plasmid loss. Interferes with the activity of DN
   1915..2039    -  protein_bind   attR2: mutant version of attR; recombination site for the Gateway® LR reaction LR Clonase™
   2059..2217    +  CDS            13xMyc (fragment): 13 tandem Myc epitope tags
   2242..2494    +  terminator     NOS terminator: nopaline synthase terminator and poly(A) signal
   2550..2572    -  protein_bind   lac operator (fragment): The lac repressor binds to the lac operator to inhibit transcription in E. coli. This inhibition can be relieved by adding lactose or isopropyl-β-D-thiogalactopyranoside (IPTG). lac repressor encoded by lacI
   2576..2606    -  promoter       lac promoter: promoter for the E. coli lac operon
   2621..2642    -  protein_bind   CAP binding site: CAP binding activates transcription in the presence of cAMP. E. coli catabolite activator protein
   2676..2928    -  terminator     NOS terminator: nopaline synthase terminator and poly(A) signal
   2935..3141    -  CDS            ocd (fragment): OCD_AGRFC - Experimental evidence at protein level: Swiss-Prot protein existence level 1. Catalyzes the conversion of L-ornithine into L-proline with release of ammonia. Is involved in the utilization of nopaline, a catabolic pathway that proceeds through L-arginine and L-ornithine to L-proline. Nopaline is a predominant opine in plant cells transformed with Ti plasmid pTiC58. From Agrobacterium fabrum (strain C58 / ATCC 33970) (Agrobacterium tumefaciens (strain C58)).
   3148..3297    -  CDS            ble (fragment): BLE_KLEPN - Experimental evidence at protein level: Swiss-Prot protein existence level 1. Binding protein with a strong affinity to the bleomycin family of antibiotics. Binds to CL990; an antimitotic-antibiotic compound. From Klebsiella pneumoniae.
   3318..4112    -  CDS            NeoR/KanR: aminoglycoside phosphotransferase from Tn5; aph(3')-II (or nptII); confers resistance to neomycin, kanamycin, and G418 (Geneticin®)
   4133..4316    -  promoter       NOS promoter: nopaline synthase promoter NOS promoter
   4522..4546    -  misc_feature   LB T-DNA repeat: left border repeat from nopaline C58 T-DNA
   4805..4828    +  promoter       Pc promoter (fragment): intI1 (promoter lies within the coding sequence); class 1 integron promoter
   5004..5060    +  CDS            GmR (fragment): gentamycin acetyltransferase; aacC1; confers resistance to gentamycin
   5071..5858    +  CDS            SmR (fragment): aminoglycoside adenylyltransferase (Murphy, 1985); aadA; confers resistance to spectinomycin and streptomycin
   6104..6692    +  rep_origin     ori: high-copy-number ColE1/pMB1/pBR322/pUC origin of replication
   6878..7018    -  misc_feature   bom: basis of mobility region from pBR322
   7120..7159    -  CDS            rop (fragment): Rop protein, which maintains plasmids at low copy number; rop
   7362..7556    -  rep_origin     pVS1 oriV: origin of replication for the Pseudomonas plasmid pVS1 (Heeb et al., 2000)
   7622..8695    -  CDS            pVS1 RepA: replication protein from the Pseudomonas plasmid pVS1 (Heeb et al., 2000)
   9124..9753    -  CDS            pVS1 StaA: stability protein from the Pseudomonas plasmid pVS1 (Heeb et al., 2000)
  10313..10714   -  CDS            Y4CG_SINFN (fragment): Protein inferred from homology: Swiss-Prot protein existence level 3. From Sinorhizobium fredii (strain NBRC 101917 / NGR234).
>Addgene plasmid #74810 | pGWB416 | depositor full sequence | sequence record 141490 | pGWB416 sequence 11000 bps
TTTCACGCCCTTTTAAATATCCGATTATTCTAATAAACGCTCTTTTCTCTTAGGTTTACCCGCCAATATA
TCCTGTCAAACACTGATAGTTTAAACTGAAGGCGGGAAACGACAATCTGATCCAAGCTCAAGCTGCTCTA
GCATTCGCCATTCAGGCTGCGCAACTGTTGGGAAGGGCGATCGGTGCGGGCCTCTTCGCTATTACGCCAG
CTGGCGAAAGGGGGATGTGCTGCAAGGCGATTAAGTTGGGTAACGCCAGGGTTTTCCCAGTCACGACGTT
GTAAAACGACGGCCAGTGCCAAGCTTGGGTCTAGAGTTATCAACAAGTTTGTACAAAAAAGCTGAACGAG
AAACGTAAAATGATATAAATATCAATATATTAAATTAGATTTTGCATAAAAAACAGACTACATAATACTG
TAAAACACAACATATCCAGTCACTATGGCGGCCCCTCGAGGGGCCGCATTAGGCACCCCAGGCTTTACAC
TTTATGCTTCCGGCTCGTATAATGTGTGGATTTTGAGTTAGGATCCGGCGAGATTTTCAGGAGCTAAGGA
AGCTAAAATGGAGAAAAAAATCACTGGATATACCACCGTTGATATATCCCAATGGCATCGTAAAGAACAT
TTTGAGGCATTTCAGTCAGTTGCTCAATGTACCTATAACCAGACCGTTCAGCTGGATATTACGGCCTTTT
TAAAGACCGTAAAGAAAAATAAGCACAAGTTTTATCCGGCCTTTATTCACATTCTTGCCCGCCTGATGAA
TGCTCATCCGGAATTCCGTATGGCAATGAAAGACGGTGAGCTGGTGATATGGGATAGTGTTCACCCTTGT
TACACCGTTTTCCATGAGCAAACTGAAACGTTTTCATCGCTCTGGAGTGAATACCACGACGATTTCCGGC
AGTTTCTACACATATATTCGCAAGATGTGGCGTGTTACGGTGAAAACCTGGCCTATTTCCCTAAAGGGTT
TATTGAGAATATGTTTTTCGTCTCAGCCAATCCCTGGGTGAGTTTCACCAGTTTTGATTTAAACGTGGCC
AATATGGACAACTTCTTCGCCCCCGTTTTCACCATGGGCAAATATTATACGCAAGGCGACAAGGTGCTGA
TGCCGCTGGCGATTCAGGTTCATCATGCCGTCTGTGATGGCTTCCATGTCGGCAGAATGCTTAATGAATT
ACAACAGTACTGCGATGAGTGGCAGGGCGGGGCGTAAAGATCTGGATCCGGCTTACTAAAAGCCAGATAA
CAGTATGCGTATTTGCGCGCTGATTTTTGCGGTATAAGAATATATACTGATATGTATACCCGAAGTATGT
CAAAAAGAGGTGTGCTATGAAGCAGCGTATTACAGTGACAGTTGACAGCGACAGCTATCAGTTGCTCAAG
GCATATATGATGTCAATATCTCCGGTCTGGTAAGCACAACCATGCAGAATGAAGCCCGTCGTCTGCGTGC
CGAACGCTGGAAAGCGGAAAATCAGGAAGGGATGGCTGAGGTCGCCCGGTTTATTGAAATGAACGGCTCT
TTTGCTGACGAGAACAGGGACTGGTGAAATGCAGTTTAAGGTTTACACCTATAAAAGAGAGAGCCGTTAT
CGTCTGTTTGTGGATGTACAGAGTGATATTATTGACACGCCCGGGCGACGGATGGTGATCCCCCTGGCCA
GTGCACGTCTGCTGTCAGATAAAGTCTCCCGTGAACTTTACCCGGTGGTGCATATCGGGGATGAAAGCTG
GCGCATGATGACCACCGATATGGCCAGTGTGCCGGTCTCCGTTATCGGGGAAGAAGTGGCTGATCTCAGC
CACCGCGAAAATGACATCAAAAACGCCATTAACCTGATGTTCTGGGGAATATAAATGTCAGGCTCCCTTA
TACACAGCCAGTCTGCAGGTCGACCATAGTGACTGGATATGTTGTGTTTTACAGTATTATGTAGTCTGTT
TTTTATGCAAAATCTAATTTAATATATTGATATTTATATCATTTTACGTTTCTCGTTCAGCTTTCTTGTA
CAAAGTGGTTGATAACAGCGGGTTAATTAACGGTGAACAAAAGCTAATCTCCGAGGAAGACTTGAACGGT
GAACAAAAATTAATCTCAGAAGAAGACTTGAACGGACTCGACGGTGAACAAAAGTTGATTTCTGAAGAAG
ATTTGAACGGTGAACAAAAGCTAATCTCCGAGGAAGACTTGAACGGTAGCGCTTAGAGCTCGAATTTCCC
CGATCGTTCAAACATTTGGCAATAAAGTTTCTTAAGATTGAATCCTGTTGCCGGTCTTGCGATGATTATC
ATATAATTTCTGTTGAATTACGTTAAGCATGTAATAATTAACATGTAATGCATGACGTTATTTATGAGAT
GGGTTTTTATGATTAGAGTCCCGCAATTATACATTTAATACGCGATAGAAAACAAAATATAGCGCGCAAA
CTAGGATAAATTATCGCGCGCGGTGTCATCTATGTTACTAGATCGGGAATTGGTTCCGGAACCAATTCGT
AATCATGGTCATAGCTGTTTCCTGTGTGAAATTGTTATCCGCTCACAATTCCACACAACATACGAGCCGG
AAGCATAAAGTGTAAAGCCTGGGGTGCCTAATGAGTGAGCTAACTCACATTAGGCTGAATTAGGCGCGCC
TATTTCTGAATTCCCGATCTAGTAACATAGATGACACCGCGCGCGATAATTTATCCTAGTTTGCGCGCTA
TATTTTGTTTTCTATCGCGTATTAAATGTATAATTGCGGGACTCTAATCATAAAAACCCATCTCATAAAT
AACGTCATGCATTACATGTTAATTATTACATGCTTAACGTAATTCAACAGAAATTATATGATAATCATCG
CAAGACCGGCAACAGGATTCAATCTTAAGAAACTTTATTGCCAAATGTTTGAACGATCGGGGATCATCCG
GGTCTGTGGCGGGAACTCCACGAAAATATCCGAACGCAGCAAGATATCGCGGTGCATCTCGGTCTTGCCT
GGGCAGTCGCCGCCGACGCCGTTGATGTGGACGCCGGGCCCGATCATATTGTCGCTCAGGATCGTGGCGT
TGTGCTTGTCGGCCGTTGCTGTCGTAATGATATCGGCACCTTCGACCGCCTGTTCCGCAGAGATCCCGTG
GGCGAAGAACTCCAGCATGAGATCCCCGCGCTGGAGGATCATCCAGCCGGCGTCCCGGAAAACGATTCCG
AAGCCCAACCTTTCATAGAAGGCGGCGGTGGAATCGAAATCTCGTGATGGCAGGTTGGGCGTCGCTTGGT
CGGTCATTTCGAACCCCAGAGTCCCGCTCAGAAGAACTCGTCAAGAAGGCGATAGAAGGCGATGCGCTGC
GAATCGGGAGCGGCGATACCGTAAAGCACGAGGAAGCGGTCAGCCCATTCGCCGCCAAGCTCTTCAGCAA
TATCACGGGTAGCCAACGCTATGTCCTGATAGCGGTCCGCCACACCCAGCCGGCCACAGTCGATGAATCC
AGAAAAGCGGCCATTTTCCACCATGATATTCGGCAAGCAGGCATCGCCATGGGTCACGACGAGATCATCG
CCGTCGGGCATGCGCGCCTTGAGCCTGGCGAACAGTTCGGCTGGCGCGAGCCCCTGATGCTCTTCGTCCA
GATCATCCTGATCGACAAGACCGGCTTCCATCCGAGTACGTGCTCGCTCGATGCGATGTTTCGCTTGGTG
GTCGAATGGGCAGGTAGCCGGATCAAGCGTATGCAGCCGCCGCATTGCATCAGCCATGATGGATACTTTC
TCGGCAGGAGCAAGGTGAGATGACAGGAGATCCTGCCCCGGCACTTCGCCCAATAGCAGCCAGTCCCTTC
CCGCTTCAGTGACAACGTCGAGCACAGCTGCGCAAGGAACGCCCGTCGTGGCCAGCCACGATAGCCGCGC
TGCCTCGTCCTGCAGTTCATTCAGGGCACCGGACAGGTCGGTCTTGACAAAAAGAACCGGGCGCCCCTGC
GCTGACAGCCGGAACACGGCGGCATCAGAGCAGCCGATTGTCTGTTGTGCCCAGTCATAGCCGAATAGCC
TCTCCACCCAAGCGGCCGGAGAACCTGCGTGCAATCCATCTTGTTCAATCATGCGAAACGATCCAGATCC
GGTGCAGATTATTTGGATTGAGAGTGAATATGAGACTCTAATTGGATACCGAGGGGAATTTATGGAACGT
CAGTGGAGCATTTTTGACAAGAAATATTTGCTAGCTGATAGTGACCTTAGGCGACTTTTGAACGCGCAAT
AATGGTTTCTGACGTATGTGCTTAGCTCATTAAACTCCAGAAACCCGCGGCTGAGTGGCTCCTTCAACGT
TGCGGTTCTGTCAGTTCCAAACGTAAAACGGCTTGTCCCGCGTCATCGGCGGGGGTCATAACGTGACTCC
CTTAATTCTCCGCTCATGATGAATTCAGAAATAAATTCAGCCTAATTCGGCGTTAATTCAGTACATTAAA
AACGTCCGCAATGTGTTATTAAGTTGTCTAAGCGTCAATTTGTTTACACCACAATATATCCTGCCACCAG
CCAGCCAACAGCTCCCCGACCGGCAGCTCGGCACAAAATCACCACTCGATACAGGCAGCCCATCAGTCCG
GGACGGCGTCAGCGGGAGAGCCGTTGTAAGGCGGCAGACTTTGCTCATGTTACCGATGCTATTCGGAAGA
ACGGCAACTAAGCTGCCGGGTTTGAAACACGGATGATCTCGCGGAGGGTAGCATGTTGATTGTAACGATG
ACAGAGCGTTGCTGCCTGTGATCAATTCGGGCACGAACCCAGTGGACATAAGCCTGTTCGGTTCGTAAGC
TGTAATGCAAGTAGCGTATGCGCTCACGCAACTGGTCCAGAACCTTGACCGAACGCAGCGGTGGTAACGG
CGCAGTGGCGGTTTTCATGGCTTGTTATGACTGTTTTTTTGGGGTACAGTCTATGCCTCGGGCATCCAAG
CAGCAAGCGCGTTACGCCGTGGGTCGATGTTTGATGTTATGGAGCAGCAACGATGTTACGCAGCAGGGCA
GTCGCCCTAAAACAAAGTTAAACATCATGGGGGAAGCGGTGATCGCCGAAGTATCGACTCAACTATCAGA
GGTAGTTGGCGTCATCGAGCGCCATCTCGAACCGACGTTGCTGGCCGTACATTTGTACGGCTCCGCAGTG
GATGGCGGCCTGAAGCCACACAGTGATATTGATTTGCTGGTTACGGTGACCGTAAGGCTTGATGAAACAA
CGCGGCGAGCTTTGATCAACGACCTTTTGGAAACTTCGGCTTCCCCTGGAGAGAGCGAGATTCTCCGCGC
TGTAGAAGTCACCATTGTTGTGCACGACGACATCATTCCGTGGCGTTATCCAGCTAAGCGCGAACTGCAA
TTTGGAGAATGGCAGCGCAATGACATTCTTGCAGGTATCTTCGAGCCAGCCACGATCGACATTGATCTGG
CTATCTTGCTGACAAAAGCAAGAGAACATAGCGTTGCCTTGGTAGGTCCAGCGGCGGAGGAACTCTTTGA
TCCGGTTCCTGAACAGGATCTATTTGAGGCGCTAAATGAAACCTTAACGCTATGGAACTCGCCGCCCGAC
TGGGCTGGCGATGAGCGAAATGTAGTGCTTACGTTGTCCCGCATTTGGTACAGCGCAGTAACCGGCAAAA
TCGCGCCGAAGGATGTCGCTGCCGACTGGGCAATGGAGCGCCTGCCGGCCCAGTATCAGCCCGTCATACT
TGAAGCTAGACAGGCTTATCTTGGACAAGAAGAAGATCGCTTGGCCTCGCGCGCAGATCAGTTGGAAGAA
TTTGTCCACTACGTGAAAGGCGAGATCACCAAGGTAGTCGGCAAATAATGTCTAGCTAGAAATTCGTTCA
AGCCGACGCCGCTTCGCGGCGCGGCTTAACTCAAGCGTTAGATGCACTAAGCACATAATTGCTCACAGCC
AAACTATCAGGTCAAGTCTGCTTTTATTATTTTTAAGCGTGCATAATAAGCCCTACACAAATTGGGAGAT
ATATCATGCATGACCAAAATCCCTTAACGTGAGTTTTCGTTCCACTGAGCGTCAGACCCCGTAGAAAAGA
TCAAAGGATCTTCTTGAGATCCTTTTTTTCTGCGCGTAATCTGCTGCTTGCAAACAAAAAAACCACCGCT
ACCAGCGGTGGTTTGTTTGCCGGATCAAGAGCTACCAACTCTTTTTCCGAAGGTAACTGGCTTCAGCAGA
GCGCAGATACCAAATACTGTCCTTCTAGTGTAGCCGTAGTTAGGCCACCACTTCAAGAACTCTGTAGCAC
CGCCTACATACCTCGCTCTGCTAATCCTGTTACCAGTGGCTGCTGCCAGTGGCGATAAGTCGTGTCTTAC
CGGGTTGGACTCAAGACGATAGTTACCGGATAAGGCGCAGCGGTCGGGCTGAACGGGGGGTTCGTGCACA
CAGCCCAGCTTGGAGCGAACGACCTACACCGAACTGAGATACCTACAGCGTGAGCTATGAGAAAGCGCCA
CGCTTCCCGAAGGGAGAAAGGCGGACAGGTATCCGGTAAGCGGCAGGGTCGGAACAGGAGAGCGCACGAG
GGAGCTTCCAGGGGGAAACGCCTGGTATCTTTATAGTCCTGTCGGGTTTCGCCACCTCTGACTTGAGCGT
CGATTTTTGTGATGCTCGTCAGGGGGGCGGAGCCTATGGAAAAACGCCAGCAACGCGGCCTTTTTACGGT
TCCTGGCCTTTTGCTGGCCTTTTGCTCACATGTTCTTTCCTGCGTTATCCCCTGATTCTGTGGATAACCG
TATTACCGCCTTTGAGTGAGCTGATACCGCTCGCCGCAGCCGAACGACCGAGCGCAGCGAGTCAGTGAGC
GAGGAAGCGGAAGAGCGCCTGATGCGGTATTTTCTCCTTACGCATCTGTGCGGTATTTCACACCGCATAT
GGTGCACTCTCAGTACAATCTGCTCTGATGCCGCATAGTTAAGCCAGTATACACTCCGCTATCGCTACGT
GACTGGGTCATGGCTGCGCCCCGACACCCGCCAACACCCGCTGACGCGCCCTGACGGGCTTGTCTGCTCC
CGGCATCCGCTTACAGACAAGCTGTGACCGTCTCCGGGAGCTGCATGTGTCAGAGGTTTTCACCGTCATC
ACCGAAACGCGCGAGGCAGGGTGCCTTGATGTGGGCGCCGGCGGTCGAGTGGCGACGGCGCGGCTTGTCC
GCGCCCTGGTAGATTGCCTGGCCGTAGGCCAGCCATTTTTGAGCGGCCAGCGGCCGCGATAGGCCGACGC
GAAGCGGCGGGGCGTAGGGAGCGCAGCGACCGAAGGGTAGGCGCTTTTTGCAGCTCTTCGGCTGTGCGCT
GGCCAGACAGTTATGCACAGGCCAGGCGGGTTTTAAGAGTTTTAATAAGTTTTAAAGAGTTTTAGGCGGA
AAAATCGCCTTTTTTCTCTTTTATATCAGTCACTTACATGTGTGACCGGTTCCCAATGTACGGCTTTGGG
TTCCCAATGTACGGGTTCCGGTTCCCAATGTACGGCTTTGGGTTCCCAATGTACGTGCTATCCACAGGAA
AGAGACCTTTTCGACCTTTTTCCCCTGCTAGGGCAATTTGCCCTAGCATCTGCTCCGTACATTAGGAACC
GGCGGATGCTTCGCCCTCGATCAGGTTGCGGTAGCGCATGACTAGGATCGGGCCAGCCTGCCCCGCCTCC
TCCTTCAAATCGTACTCCGGCAGGTCATTTGACCCGATCAGCTTGCGCACGGTGAAACAGAACTTCTTGA
ACTCTCCGGCGCTGCCACTGCGTTCGTAGATCGTCTTGAACAACCATCTGGCTTCTGCCTTGCCTGCGGC
GCGGCGTGCCAGGCGGTAGAGAAAACGGCCGATGCCGGGATCGATCAAAAAGTAATCGGGGTGAACCGTC
AGCACGTCCGGGTTCTTGCCTTCTGTGATCTCGCGGTACATCCAATCAGCTAGCTCGATCTCGATGTACT
CCGGCCGCCCGGTTTCGCTCTTTACGATCTTGTAGCGGCTAATCAAGGCTTCACCCTCGGATACCGTCAC
CAGGCGGCCGTTCTTGGCCTTCTTCGTACGCTGCATGGCAACGTGCGTGGTGTTTAACCGAATGCAGGTT
TCTACCAGGTCGTCTTTCTGCTTTCCGCCATCGGCTCGCCGGCAGAACTTGAGTACGTCCGCAACGTGTG
GACGGAACACGCGGCCGGGCTTGTCTCCCTTCCCTTCCCGGTATCGGTTCATGGATTCGGTTAGATGGGA
AACCGCCATCAGTACCAGGTCGTAATCCCACACACTGGCCATGCCGGCCGGCCCTGCGGAAACCTCTACG
TGCCCGTCTGGAAGCTCGTAGCGGATCACCTCGCCAGCTCGTCGGTCACGCTTCGACAGACGGAAAACGG
CCACGTCCATGATGCTGCGACTATCGCGGGTGCCCACGTCATAGAGCATCGGAACGAAAAAATCTGGTTG
CTCGTCGCCCTTGGGCGGCTTCCTAATCGACGGCGCACCGGCTGCCGGCGGTTGCCGGGATTCTTTGCGG
ATTCGATCAGCGGCCGCTTGCCACGATTCACCGGGGCGTGCTTCTGCCTCGATGCGTTGCCGCTGGGCGG
CCTGCGCGGCCTTCAACTTCTCCACCAGGTCATCACCCAGCGCCGCGCCGATTTGTACCGGGCCGGATGG
TTTGCGACCGCTCACGCCGATTCCTCGGGCTTGGGGGTTCCAGTGCCATTGCAGGGCCGGCAGACAACCC
AGCCGCTTACGCCTGGCCAACCGCCCGTTCCTCCACACATGGGGCATTCCACGGCGTCGGTGCCTGGTTG
TTCTTGATTTTCCATGCCGCCTCCTTTAGCCGCTAAAATTCATCTACTCATTTATTCATTTGCTCATTTA
CTCTGGTAGCTGCGCGATGTATTCAGATAGCAGCTCGGTAATGGTCTTGCCTTGGCGTACCGCGTACATC
TTCAGCTTGGTGTGATCCTCCGCCGGCAACTGAAAGTTGACCCGCTTCATGGCTGGCGTGTCTGCCAGGC
TGGCCAACGTTGCAGCCTTGCTGCTGCGTGCGCTCGGACGGCCGGCACTTAGCGTGTTTGTGCTTTTGCT
CATTTTCTCTTTACCTCATTAACTCAAATGAGTTTTGATTTAATTTCAGCGGCCAGCGCCTGGACCTCGC
GGGCAGCGTCGCCCTCGGGTTCTGATTCAAGAACGGTTGTGCCGGCGGCGGCAGTGCCTGGGTAGCTCAC
GCGCTGCGTGATACGGGACTCAAGAATGGGCAGCTCGTACCCGGCCAGCGCCTCGGCAACCTCACCGCCG
ATGCGCGTGCCTTTGATCGCCCGCGACACGACAAAGGCCGCTTGTAGCCTTCCATCCGTGACCTCAATGC
GCTGCTTAACCAGCTCCACCAGGTCGGCGGTGGCCCATATGTCGTAAGGGCTTGGCTGCACCGGAATCAG
CACGAAGTCGGCTGCCTTGATCGCGGACACAGCCAAGTCCGCCGCCTGGGGCGCTCCGTCGATCACTACG
AAGTCGCGCCGGCCGATGGCCTTCACGTCGCGGTCAATCGTCGGGCGGTCGATGCCGACAACGGTTAGCG
GTTGATCTTCCCGCACGGCCGCCCAATCGCGGGCACTGCCCTGGGGATCGGAATCGACTAACAGAACATC
GGCCCCGGCGAGTTGCAGGGCGCGGGCTAGATGGGTTGCGATGGTCGTCTTGCCTGACCCGCCTTTCTGG
TTAAGTACAGCGATAACCTTCATGCGTTCCCCTTGCGTATTTGTTTATTTACTCATCGCATCATATACGC
AGCGACCGCATGACGCAAGCTGTTTTACTCAAATACACATCACCTTTTTAGACGGCGGCGCTCGGTTTCT
TCAGCGGCCAAGCTGGCCGGCCAGGCCGCCAGCTTGGCATCAGACAAACCGGCCAGGATTTCATGCAGCC
GCACGGTTGAGACGTGCGCGGGCGGCTCGAACACGTACCCGGCCGCGATCATCTCCGCCTCGATCTCTTC
GGTAATGAAAAACGGTTCGTCCTGGCCGTCCTGGTGCGGTTTCATGCTTGTTCCTCTTGGCGTTCATTCT
CGGCGGCCGCCAGGGCGTCGGCCTCGGTCAATGCGTCCTCACGGAAGGCACCGCGCCGCCTGGCCTCGGT
GGGCGTCACTTCCTCGCTGCGCTCAAGTGCGCGGTACAGGGTCGAGCGATGCACGCCAAGCAGTGCAGCC
GCCTCTTTCACGGTGCGGCCTTCCTGGTCGATCAGCTCGCGGGCGTGCGCGATCTGTGCCGGGGTGAGGG
TAGGGCGGGGGCCAAACTTCACGCCTCGGGCCTTGGCGGCCTCGCGCCCGCTCCGGGTGCGGTCGATGAT
TAGGGAACGCTCGAACTCGGCAATGCCGGCGAACACGGTCAACACCATGCGGCCGGCCGGCGTGGTGGTG
TCGGCCCACGGCTCTGCCAGGCTACGCAGGCCCGCGCCGGCCTCCTGGATGCGCTCGGCAATGTCCAGTA
GGTCGCGGGTGCTGCGGGCCAGGCGGTCTAGCCTGGTCACTGTCACAACGTCGCCAGGGCGTAGGTGGTC
AAGCATCCTGGCCAGCTCCGGGCGGTCGCGCCTGGTGCCGGTGATCTTCTCGGAAAACAGCTTGGTGCAG
CCGGCCGCGTGCAGTTCGGCCCGTTGGTTGGTCAAGTCCTGGTCGTCGGTGCTGACGCGGGCATAGCCCA
GCAGGCCAGCGGCGGCGCTCTTGTTCATGGCGTAATGTCTCCGGTTCTAGTCGCAAGTATTCTACTTTAT
GCGACTAAAACACGCGACAAGAAAACGCCAGGAAAAGGGCAGGGCGGCAGCCTGTCGCGTAACTTAGGAC
TTGTGCGACATGTCGTTTTCAGAAGACGGCTGCACTGAACGTCAGAAGCCGACTGCACTATAGCAGCGGA
GGGGTTGGATCAAAGTACTTTGATCCCGAGGGGAACCCTGTGGTTGGCATGCACATACAAATGGACGAAC
GGATAAACCT
