>Addgene plasmid #74810 | pGWB416 | addgene partial sequence | sequence record 162890 | ccdB-Fwd 5'-GCATGATGACCACCGATATG-3'
GCTGATCTCAGCCACCGCGAAAATGACATCAAAAACGCCATTAACCTGATGTTCTGGGGAATATAAATGT
CAGGCTCCCTTATACACAGCCAGTCTGCAGGTCGACCATAGTGACTGGATATGTTGTGTTTTACAGTATT
ATGTAGTCTGTTTTTTATGCAAAATCTAATTTAATATATTGATATTTATATCATTTTACGTTTCTCGTTC
AGCTTTCTTGTACAAAGTGGTTGATAACAGCGGGTTAATTAACGGTGAACAAAAGCTAATCTCCGAGGAA
GACTTGAACGGTGAACAAAAATTAATCTCAGAAGAAGACTTGAACGGACTCGACGGTGAACAAAAGTTGA
TTTCTGAAGAAGATTTGAACGGTGAACAAAAGCTAATCTCCGAGGAAGACTTGAACGGTAGCGCTTAGAG
CTCGAATTTCCCCGATCGTTCAAACATTTGGC
